>Addgene plasmid #1418 | pFLAG-GATA2 | addgene full sequence | sequence record 301960 | Addgene NGS Result
AGTTGGGTAACGCCAGGGTTTTCCCAGTCACGACGTTGTAAAACGACGGCCAGTGCCAAGCTGATCTATA
CATTGAATCAATATTGGCAATTAGCCATATTAGTCATTGGTTATATAGCATAAATCAATATTGGCTATTG
GCCATTGCATACGTTGTATCTATATCATAATATGTACATTTATATTGGCTCATGTCCAATATGACCGCCA
TGTTGACATTGATTATTGACTAGTTATTAATAGTAATCAATTACGGGGTCATTAGTTCATAGCCCATATA
TGGAGTTCCGCGTTACATAACTTACGGTAAATGGCCCGCCTGGCTGACCGCCCAACGACCCCCGCCCATT
GACGTCAATAATGACGTATGTTCCCATAGTAACGCCAATAGGGACTTTCCATTGACGTCAATGGGTGGAG
TATTTACGGTAAACTGCCCACTTGGCAGTACATCAAGTGTATCATATGCCAAGTCCGCCCCCTATTGACG
TCAATGACGGTAAATGGCCCGCCTGGCATTATGCCCAGTACATGACCTTACGGGACTTTCCTACTTGGCA
GTACATCTACGTATTAGTCATCGCTATTACCATGGTGATGCGGTTTTGGCAGTACACCAATGGGCGTGGA
TAGCGGTTTGACTCACGGGGATTTCCAAGTCTCCACCCCATTGACGTCAATGGGAGTTTGTTTTGGCACC
AAAATCAACGGGACTTTCCAAAATGTCGTAATAACCCCGCCCCGTTGACGCAAATGGGCGGTAGGCGTGT
ACGGTGGGAGGTCTATATAAGCAGAGCTCGTTTAGTGAACCGTCAGAATTGATCTACCATGGACTACAAA
GACGATGACGACAAGCTTGCGGCCGCGAATTCATCGATAGATCTGATCGAGGTGGCGCCCGAGCAGCCGC
GCTGGATGGCGCACCCGGCCGTGCTGAATGCGCAGCACCCCGACTCACACCACCCGGGCCTGGCGCACAA
CTACATGGAACCCGCGCAGCTGCTGCCTCCAGACGAGGTGGACGTCTTCTTCAATCACCTCGACTCGCAG
GGCAACCCCTACTATGCCAACCCCGCTCACGCGCGGGCGCGCGTCTCCTACAGCCCCGCGCACGCCCGCC
TGACCGGAGGCCAGATGTGCCGCCCACACTTGTTGCACAGCCCGGGTTTGCCCTGGCTGGACGGGGGCAA
AGCAGCCCTCTCTGCCGCTGCGGCCCACCACCACAACCCCTGGACCGTGAGCCCCTTCTCCAAGACGCCA
CTGCACCCCTCAGCTGCTGGAGGCCCTGGAGGCCCACTCTCTGTGTACCCAGGGGCTGGGGGTGGGAGCG
GGGGAGGCAGCGGGAGCTCAGTGGCCTCCCTCACCCCTACAGCAGCCCACTCTGGCTCCCACCTTTTCGG
CTTCCCACCCACGCCACCCAAAGAAGTGTCTCCTGACCCTAGCACCACGGGGGCTGCGTCTCCAGCCTCA
TCTTCCGCGGGGGGTAGTGCAGCCCGAGGAGAGGACAAGGACGGCGTCAAGTACCAGGTGTCACTGACGG
AGAGCATGAAGATGGAAAGTGGCAGTCCCCTGCGCCCAGGCCTAGCTACTATGGGCACCCAGCCTGCTAC
ACACCACCCCATCCCCACCTACCCCTCCTATGTGCCGGCGGCTGCCCACGACTACAGCAGCGGACTCTTC
CACCCCGGAGGCTTCCTGGGGGGACCGGCCTCCAGCTTCACCCCTAAGCAGCGCAGCAAGGCTCGTTCCT
GTTCAGAAGGCCGGGAGTGTGTCAACTGTGGGGCCACAGCCACCCCTCTCTGGCGGCGGGACGGCACCGG
CCACTACCTGTGCAATGCCTGTGGCCTCTACCACAAGATGAATGGGCAGAACCGACCACTCATCAAGCCC
AAGCGAAGACTGTCGGCCGCCAGAAGAGCCGGCACCTGTTGTGCAAATTGTCAGACGACAACCACCACCT
TATGGCGCCGAAACGCCAACGGGGACCCTGTCTGCAACGCCTGTGGCCTCTACTACAAGCTGCACAATGT
TAACAGGCCACTGACCATGAAGAAGGAAGGGATCCAGACTCGGAACCGGAAGATGTCCAACAAGTCCAAG
AAGAGCAAGAAAGGGGCGGAGTGCTTCGAGGAGCTGTCAAAGTGCATGCAGGAGAAGTCATCCCCCTTCA
GTGCAGCTGCCCTGGCTGGACACATGGCACCTGTGGGCCACCTCCCGCCCTTCAGCCACTCCGGACACAT
CCTGCCCACTCCGACGCCCATCCACCCCTCCTCCAGCCTCTCCTTCGGCCACCCCCACCCGTCCAGCATG
GTGACCGCCATGGGCTAGGGAACAGATGGACGTCGAGGACCGGGCACTCCCGGGATGGGTGGACCAAACC
CTTACCAGCATCGATCGGTACCAGTCGACTCTAGAGGATCCCGGGTGGCATCCCTGTGACCCCTCCCCAG
TGCCTCTCCTGGCCCTGGAAGTTGCCACTCCAGTGCCCACCAGCCTTGTCCTAATAAAATTAAGTTGCAT
CATTTTGTCTGACTAGGTGTCCTTCTATAATATTATGGGGTGGAGGGGGGTGGTATGGAGCAAGGGGCAA
GTTGGGAAGACAACCTGTAGGGCCTGCGGGGTCTATTGGGAACCAAGCTGGAGTGCAGTGGCACAATCTT
GGCTCACTGCAATCTCCGCCTCCTGGGTTCAAGCGATTCTCCTGCCTCAGCCTCCCGAGTTGTTGGGATT
CCAGGCATGCATGACCAGGCTCAGCTAATTTTTGTTTTTTTGGTAGAGACGGGGTTTCACCATATTGGCC
AGGCTGGTCTCCAACTCCTAATCTCAGGTGATCTACCCACCTTGGCCTCCCAAATTGCTGGGATTACAGG
CGTGAACCACTGCTCCCTTCCCTGTCCTTCTGATTTTAAAATAACTATACCAGCAGGAGGACGTCCAGAC
ACAGCATAGGCTACCTGGCCATGCCCAACCGGTGGGACATTTGAGTTGCTTGCTTGGCACTGTCCTCTCA
TGCGTTGGGTCCACTCAGTAGATGCCTGTTGAATTGGGTACGCGGCCAGCTTGGCTGTGGAATGTGTGTC
AGTTAGGGTGTGGAAAGTCCCCAGGCTCCCCAGCAGGCAGAAGTATGCAAAGCATGCATCTCAATTAGTC
AGCAACCAGGTGTGGAAAGTCCCCAGGCTCCCCAGCAGGCAGAAGTATGCAAAGCATGCATCTCAATTAG
TCAGCAACCATAGTCCCGCCCCTAACTCCGCCCATCCCGCCCCTAACTCCGCCCAGTTCCGCCCATTCTC
CGCCCCATGGCTGACTAATTTTTTTTATTTATGCAGAGGCCGAGGCCGCCTCGGCCTCTGAGCTATTCCA
GAAGTAGTGAGGAGGCTTTTTTGGAGGCCTAGGCTTTTGCAAAAAGCTCCTCGAGGAACTGAAAAACCAG
AAAGTTAATTCCCTATAGTGAGTCGTATTAAATTCGTAATCATGTCATAGCTGTTTCCTGTGTGAAATTG
TTATCCGCTCACAATTCCACACAACATACGAGCCGGAAGCATAAAGTGTAAAGCCTGGGGTGCCTAATGA
GTGAGCTAACTCACATTAATTGCGTTGCGCTCACTGCCCGCTTTCCAGTCGGGAAACCTGTCGTGCCAGC
TGCATTAATGAATCGGCCAACGCGCGGGGAGAGGCGGTTTGCGTATTGGGCGCTCTTCCGCTTCCTCGCT
CACTGACTCGCTGCGCTCGGTCGTTCGGCTGCGGCGAGCGGTATCAGCTCACTCAAAGGCGGTAATACGG
TTATCCACAGAATCAGGGGATAACGCAGGAAAGAACATGTGAGCAAAAGGCCAGCAAAAGGCCAGGAACC
GTAAAAAGGCCGCGTTGCTGGCGTTTTTCCATAGGCTCCGCCCCCCTGACGAGCATCACAAAAATCGACG
CTCAAGTCAGAGGTGGCGAAACCCGACAGGACTATAAAGATACCAGGCGTTTCCCCCTGGAAGCTCCCTC
GTGCGCTCTCCTGTTCCGACCCTGCCGCTTACCGGATACCTGTCCGCCTTTCTCCCTTCGGGAAGCGTGG
CGCTTTCTCATAGCTCACGCTGTAGGTATCTCAGTTCGGTGTAGGTCGTTCGCTCCAAGCTGGGCTGTGT
GCACGAACCCCCCGTTCAGCCCGACCGCTGCGCCTTATCCGGTAACTATCGTCTTGAGTCCAACCCGGTA
AGACACGACTTATCGCCACTGGCAGCAGCCACTGGTAACAGGATTAGCAGAGCGAGGTATGTAGGCGGTG
CTACAGAGTTCTTGAAGTGGTGGCCTAACTACGGCTACACTAGAAGAACAGTATTTGGTATCTGCGCTCT
GCTGAAGCCAGTTACCTTCGGAAAAAGAGTTGGTAGCTCTTGATCCGGCAAACAAACCACCGCTGGTAGC
GGTGGTTTTTTTGTTTGCAAGCAGCAGATTACGCGCAGAAAAAAAGGATCTCAAGAAGATCCTTTGATCT
TTTCTACGGGGTCTGACGCTCAGTGGAACGAAAACTCACGTTAAGGGATTTTGGTCATGAGATTATCAAA
AAGGATCTTCACCTAGATCCTTTTAAATTAAAAATGAAGTTTTAAATCAATCTAAAGTATATATGAGTAA
ACTTGGTCTGACAGTTACCAATGCTTAATCAGTGAGGCACCTATCTCAGCGATCTGTCTATTTCGTTCAT
CCATAGTTGCCTGACTCCCCGTCGTGTAGATAACTACGATACGGGAGGGCTTACCATCTGGCCCCAGTGC
TGCAATGATACCGCGAGACCCACGCTCACCGGCTCCAGATTTATCAGCAATAAACCAGCCAGCCGGAAGG
GCCGAGCGCAGAAGTGGTCCTGCAACTTTATCCGCCTCCATCCAGTCTATTAATTGTTGCCGGGAAGCTA
GAGTAAGTAGTTCGCCAGTTAATAGTTTGCGCAACGTTGTTGCCATTGCTACAGGCATCGTGGTGTCACG
CTCGTCGTTTGGTATGGCTTCATTCAGCTCCGGTTCCCAACGATCAAGGCGAGTTACATGATCCCCCATG
TTGTGCAAAAAAGCGGTTAGCTCCTTCGGTCCTCCGATCGTTGTCAGAAGTAAGTTGGCCGCAGTGTTAT
CACTCATGGTTATGGCAGCACTGCATAATTCTCTTACTGTCATGCCATCCGTAAGATGCTTTTCTGTGAC
TGGTGAGTACTCAACCAAGTCATTCTGAGAATAGTGTATGCGGCGACCGAGTTGCTCTTGCCCGGCGTCA
ATACGGGATAATACCGCGCCACATAGCAGAACTTTAAAAGTGCTCATCATTGGAAAACGTTCTTCGGGGC
GAAAACTCTCAAGGATCTTACCGCTGTTGAGATCCAGTTCGATGTAACCCACTCGTGCACCCAACTGATC
TTCAGCATCTTTTACTTTCACCAGCGTTTCTGGGTGAGCAAAAACAGGAAGGCAAAATGCCGCAAAAAAG
GGAATAAGGGCGACACGGAAATGTTGAATACTCATACTCTTCCTTTTTCAATATTATTGAAGCATTTATC
AGGGTTATTGTCTCATGAGCGGATACATATTTGAATGTATTTAGAAAAATAAACAAATAGGGGTTCCGCG
CACATTTCCCCGAAAAGTGCCACCTG
[124 nt withheld, positions 5627-5750]
C
[91 nt withheld, positions 5752-5842]
A
[49 nt withheld, positions 5844-5892]
CCTTTGACGTTGGAGTCCACGTTCTTT
[37 nt withheld, positions 5920-5956]
ACCCTATCTCGGTCTATTCTTTTGATTTATAAGGGATTTTGCCGATTTCGGCCTATTGGTTAAAAAATGA
GCTGATTTAACAAAAATTTAACGCGAATTTTAACAAAATATTAACGCTTACAATTTCCATTCGCCATTCA
GGCTGCGCAACTGTTGGGAAGGGCGATCGGTGCGGGCCTCTTCGCTATTACGCCAGCTGGCGAAAGGGGG
ATGTGCTGCAAGGCGATTA
Features (pLannotate 1.2.2; 17 found; start..end, strand, type, name):
    215..594     +  enhancer       CMV enhancer: human cytomegalovirus immediate early enhancer
    596..795     +  promoter       CMV promoter: human cytomegalovirus (CMV) immediate early promoter
    831..851     +  CDS            3xFLAG (fragment): three tandem FLAG® epitope tags
    886..2325    +  CDS            GATA2: GATA2_HUMAN - Experimental evidence at protein level: Swiss-Prot protein existence level 1. Transcriptional activator which regulates endothelin-1 gene expression in endothelial cells. Binds to the consensus sequence 5'- AGATAG-3'. From Homo sapiens (Human).
   2404..2422    -  misc_feature   MCS (fragment): pUC18/19 multiple cloning site
   2423..3045    +  polyA_signal   hGH poly(A) signal: human growth hormone polyadenylation signal
   3074..3403    +  promoter       SV40 promoter: SV40 enhancer and early promoter
   3442..3460    -  promoter       T7 promoter: promoter for bacteriophage T7 RNA polymerase
   3498..3514    -  protein_bind   lac operator: The lac repressor binds to the lac operator to inhibit transcription in E. coli. This inhibition can be relieved by adding lactose or isopropyl-β-D-thiogalactopyranoside (IPTG). lac repressor encoded by lacI
   3522..3552    -  promoter       lac promoter: promoter for the E. coli lac operon
   3567..3588    -  protein_bind   CAP binding site: CAP binding activates transcription in the presence of cAMP. E. coli catabolite activator protein
   3601..3693    -  CDS            lacI (fragment): lac repressor; lacI; The lac repressor binds to the lac operator to inhibit transcription in E. coli. This inhibition can be relieved by adding lactose or isopropyl-β-D-thiogalactopyranoside (IPTG).
   3876..4464    -  rep_origin     ori: high-copy-number ColE1/pMB1/pBR322/pUC origin of replication
   4635..5495    -  CDS            AmpR: β-lactamase; bla; confers resistance to ampicillin, carbenicillin, and related antibiotics
   5496..5600    -  promoter       AmpR promoter: bla
   5627..6055    +  rep_origin     f1 ori (sequence partly withheld): f1 bacteriophage origin of replication; arrow indicates direction of (+) strand synthesis
   6086..55      -  CDS            lacZα (fragment) (across the origin): LacZα fragment of β-galactosidase; lacZ fragment
