[The description below was written by a language model from this plasmid's Addgene catalogue record and pLannotate feature annotations shown in this document.]
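Description:
pFLAG-GATA2 is a mammalian expression plasmid built on the commercial pFLAG-CMV2 backbone and carrying human GATA2, a zinc-finger transcription factor that binds GATA consensus motifs. In bacteria it is maintained as a high-copy plasmid through a ColE1/pUC-type origin and selected with ampicillin via the β-lactamase gene and its own promoter. An f1 phage origin is also present, which allows single-stranded DNA production. No mammalian selection marker is annotated, which suggests the plasmid is suited mainly to transient transfection. An SV40 enhancer/early promoter region lies downstream of the expression cassette but drives no annotated gene. Remnants of lac regulatory sequences, lacZα and lacI fragments, and a T7 promoter are backbone carry-over.

The expression cassette consists of the human cytomegalovirus immediate-early enhancer and promoter, a short FLAG epitope coding sequence supplied by the backbone (annotated as a fragment matching 3xFLAG, consistent with a single FLAG tag), the GATA2 open reading frame of about 1.4 kb, and the human growth hormone polyadenylation signal. The product is therefore N-terminally FLAG-tagged GATA2, expressed at high constitutive levels in mammalian cells. The insert was placed by cloning into EcoRV, and the site was destroyed at both junctions. The catalogue lists the insert as about 2.2 kb on a 4.7 kb backbone, whereas the sequenced plasmid is roughly 6.2 kb, so the stated sizes are approximate.

The tag allows detection and immunoprecipitation of GATA2 with anti-FLAG antibodies. The associated publication concerns interactions between GATA factors and C/EBP family transcription factors in GATA-mediated suppression of adipocyte differentiation, and overexpression and protein-interaction experiments fit that context.
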