Addgene plasmid #1418: pFLAG-GATA2
Depositing lab: Gokhan Hotamisligil. Depositing organization: Harvard School of Public Health. Publication: Interaction between GATA and the C/EBP family of transcription factors is critical in GATA-mediated suppression of adipocyte differentiation. Tong Q, Tsai J, Tan G, Dalgin G, Hotamisligil GS. Mol Cell Biol 2005 Jan;25(2):706-15. 10.1128/MCB.25.2.706-715.2005 PubMed 15632071.
Backbone
  Vector backbone: pFLAG-CMV2
  Backbone manufacturer: Sigma Aldrich
  Backbone size w/o insert (bp): 4700
  Vector type: Mammalian Expression
Growth in bacteria
  Bacterial resistance: Ampicillin, 100 μg/mL
  Growth temperature: 37°C
  Growth strain: DH5alpha
  Copy number: High Copy
Gene/Insert
  Gene/Insert name: GATA-2 (alt name: GATA2)
  Species: H. sapiens (human)
  Insert size (bp): 2200
  GenBank ID: NM_032638
  Entrez Gene: GATA2 (a.k.a. DCML, IMD21, MONOMAC, NFE1B)
  Tag / fusion protein: FLAG (N terminal on backbone)
  Cloning method: Restriction Enzyme; 5′ cloning site EcoRV (destroyed during cloning); 3′ cloning site EcoRV (destroyed during cloning)
  Sequencing primers: 5′ CMV promoter
Terms and licenses: Academic/Nonprofit Terms; Industry Terms: Not Available to Industry
How to cite: pFLAG-GATA2 was a gift from Gokhan Hotamisligil (Addgene plasmid # 1418 ; http://n2t.net/addgene:1418 ; RRID:Addgene_1418)
