>Addgene plasmid #1418 | pFLAG-GATA2 | addgene partial sequence | sequence record 16535 | CMV-F 5'-CGCAAATGGGCGGTAGGCGTG-3'
AGTGACCGTCAGAATTGATCTACCATGGACTACAAAGACGATGACGACAAGCTTGCGGCCGCGAATTCAT
CGATAGATCTGATCGAGGTGGCGCCCGAGCAGCCGCGCTGGATGGCGCACCCGGCCGTGCTGAATGCGCA
GCACCCCGACTCACACCACCCGGGCCTGGCGCACAACTACATGGAACCCGCGCAGCTGCTGCCTCCAGAC
GAGGTGGACGTCTTCTTCAATCACCTCGACTCGCAGGGCAACCCCTACTATGCCAACCCCGCTCACGCGC
GGGCGCGCGTCTCCTACAGCCCCGCGCACGCCCGCCTGACCGGAGGCCAGATGTGCCGCCCACACTTGTT
GCACAGCCCGGGTTTGCCCTGGCTGGACGGGGGCAAAGCAGCCCTCTCTGCCGCTGCGGCCCACCACCAC
AACCCCTGGACCGTGAGCCCCTTCTCCAAGACGCCACTGCACCCCTCAGCTGCTGGAGGCCCTGGAGGCC
CACTCTCTGTGTACCCAGGGGCTGGGGGTGGGAGCGGGGGAGGCAGCGGGAGCT
